>Addgene plasmid #26160 | pMV306G13+Lux | addgene full sequence | sequence record 398176 | Addgene NGS Result
GCTAGAGCCGTGAACGACAGGGCGAACGCCAGCCCGCCGACGGCGAGGGTTCCGACCGCTGCAACTCCCG
GTGCAACCTTGTCCCGGTCTATTCTCTTCACTGCACCAGCTCCAATCTGGTGTGAATGCCCCTCGTCTGT
TCGCGCAGGCGGGGGGCTCTATTCGTTTGTCAGCATCGAAAGTAGCCAGATCAGGGATGCGTTGCAACCG
CGTATGCCCAGGTCAGAAGAGTCGCACAAGAGTTGCAGACCCCTGGAAAGAAAAATGGCCAGAGGGCGAA
AACACCCTCTGACCAGCGGAGCGGGCGACGGGAATCGAACCCGCGTAGCTAGTTTGGAAGAATGGGTGTC
TGCCGACCACATATATGGGCCGGTCAAGATAGGTTTTTACCCCCTCTCGGCTGCATCCTCTAAGTGGAAA
GAAATTGCAGGTCGTAGAAGCGCGTTGAAGCCTGAGAGTTGCACAGGAGTTGCAACCCGGTAGCCTTGTT
CACGACGAGAGGAGACCTAGTTGGCACGTCGCGGATGGGGATCGCTGAAGACTCAGCGCAGCGGGAGGAT
CCAAGCCTCATACGTCAACCCGCAGGACGGTGTGAGGTACTACGCGCTGCAGACCTACGACAACAAGATG
GACGCCGAAGCCTGGCTCGCGGGCGAGAAGCGGCTCATCGAGATGGAGACCTGGACCCCTCCACAGGACC
GGGCGAAGAAGGCAGCCGCCAGCGCCATCACGCTGGAGGAGTACACCCGGAAGTGGCTCGTGGAGCGCGA
CCTCGCAGACGGCACCAGGGATCTGTACAGCGGGCACGCGGAGCGCCGCATCTACCCGGTGCTAGGTGAA
GTGGCGGTCACAGAGATGACGCCAGCTCTGGTGCGTGCGTGGTGGGCCGGGATGGGTAGGAAGCACCCGA
CTGCCCGCCGGCATGCCTACAACGTCCTCCGGGCGGTGATGAACACAGCGGTCGAGGACAAGCTGATCGC
AGAGAACCCGTGCCGGATCGAGCAGAAGGCAGCCGATGAGCGCGACGTAGAGGCGCTGACGCCTGAGGAG
CTGGACATCGTCGCCGCTGAGATCTTCGTGCACTACCGGATCGCGGCATACATCCTGGCGTGGACGAGCC
TCCGGTTCGGAGAGCTGATCGAGCTTCGCCGCAAGGACATCGTGGACGACGGCATGACGATGAAGCTCCG
GGTGCGCCGTGGCGCTTCCCGCGTGGGGAACAAGATCGTCGTTGGCAACGCCAAGACCGTCCGGTCGAAG
CGTCCTGTGACGGTTCCGCCTCACGTCGCGGAGATGATCCGAGCGCACATGAAGGACCGTACGAAGATGA
ACAAGGGCCCCGAGGCATTCCTGGTGACCACGACGCAGGGCAACCGGCTGTCGAAGTCCGCGTTCACCAA
GTCGCTGAAGCGTGGCTACGCCAAGATCGGTCGGCCGGAACTCCGCATCCACGACCTCCGCGCTGTCGGC
GCTACGTTCGCCGCTCAGGCAGGTGCGACGACCAAGGAGCTGATGGCCCGTCTCGGTCACACGACTCCTA
GGATGGCGATGAAGTACCAGATGGCGTCTGAGGCCCGCGACGAGGCTATCGCTGAGGCGATGTCCAAGCT
GGCCAAGACCTCCTGAAACGCAAAAAGCCCCCCTCCCAAGGACACTGAGTCCTAAAGAGGGGGGTTTCTT
GTCAGTACGCGAAGAACCACGCCTGGCCGCGAGCGCCAGCACCGCCGCTCTGTGCGGAGACCTGGGCACC
AGCCCCGCCGCCGCCAGGAGCATTGCCGTTCCCGCCAGCTAGCCACCTGACGTCGGGGGGGGGGGAAAGC
CACGTTGTGTCTCAAAATCTCTGATGTTACATTGCACAAGATAAAAATATATCATCATGAACAATAAAAC
TGTCTGCTTACATAAACAGTAATACAAGGGGTGTTATGAGCCATATTCAACGGGAAACGTCTTGCTCGAG
GCCGCGATTAAATTCCAACATGGATGCTGATTTATATGGGTATAAATGGGCTCGCGATAATGTCGGGCAA
TCAGGTGCGACAATCTATCGCTTGTATGGGAAGCCCCATGCGCCAGAGTTGTTTCTGAAACATGGCAAAG
GTAGCGTTGCCAATGATGTTACAGATGAGATGGTCAGACTAAACTGGCTGACGGAATTTATGCCTCTTCC
GACCATCAAGCATTTTATCCGTACTCCTGATGATGCATGGTTACTCACCACTGCGATCCCCGGGAAAACA
GCATTCCAGGTATTAGAAGAATATCCTGATTCAGGTGAAAATATTGTTGATGCGCTGGCAGTGTTCCTGC
GCCGGTTGCATTCGATTCCTGTTTGTAATTGTCCTTTTAACAGCGATCGCGTATTTCGTCTCGCTCAGGC
GCAATCACGAATGAATAACGGTTTGGTTGATGCGAGTGATTTTGATGACGAGCGTAATGGCTGGCCTGTT
GAACAAGTCTGGAAAGAAATGCATAATCTTTTGCCATTCTCACCGGATTCAGTCGTCACTCATGGTGATT
TCTCACTTGATAACCTTATTTTTGACGAGGGGAAATTAATAGGTTGTATTGATGTTGGACGAGTCGGAAT
CGCAGACCGATACCAGGATCTTGCCATCCTATGGAACTGCCTCGGTGAGTTTTCTCCTTCATTACAGAAA
CGGCTTTTTCAAAAATATGGTATTGATAATCCTGATATGAATAAATTGCAGTTTCATTTGATGCTCGATG
AGTTTTTCTAATCAGAATTGGTTAATTGGTTGTAACACTGGCAGAGCATTACGCTGACTTGACGGGACGG
CGGCTTTGTTGAATAAATCGAACTTTTGCTGAGTTGAAGGATCAGATCACGCATCTTCCCGACAACGCAG
ACCGTTCCGTGGCAAAGCAAAAGTTCAAAATCACCAACTGGTCCACCTACAACAAAGCTCTCACCAACCG
TGGCTCCCTCACTTTCTGGCTGGATGATGGGGCGATTCAGGCCTGGTATGAGTCAGCAACACCTTCTTCA
CGAGGCAGACCTCACTAGTTCCATGAGCGTCAGACCCCGTAGAAAAGATCAAAGGATCTTCTTGAGATCC
TTTTTTTCTGCGCGTAATCTGCTGCTTGCAAACAAAAAAACCACCGCTACCAGCGGTGGTTTGTTTGCCG
GATCAAGAGCTACCAACTCTTTTTCCGAAGGTAACTGGCTTCAGCAGAGCGCAGATACCAAATACTGTCC
TTCTAGTGTAGCCGTAGTTAGGCCACCACTTCAAGAACTCTGTAGCACCGCCTACATACCTCGCTCTGCT
AATCCTGTTACCAGTGGCTGCTGCCAGTGGCGATAAGTCGTGTCTTACCGGGTTGGACTCAAGACGATAG
TTACCGGATAAGGCGCAGCGGTCGGGCTGAACGGGGGGTTCGTGCACACAGCCCAGCTTGGAGCGAACGA
CCTACACCGAACTGAGATACCTACAGCGTGAGCTATGAGAAAGCGCCACGCTTCCCGAGGGGAGAAAGGC
GGACAGGTATCCGGTAAGCGGCAGGGTCGGAACAGGAGAGCGCACGAGGGAGCTTCCAGGGGGAAACGCC
TGGTATCTTTATAGTCCTGTCGGGTTTCGCCACCTCTGACTTGAGCGTCGATTTTTGTGATGCTCGTCAG
GGGGGCGGAGCCTATGGAAAAACGCCAGCAACGCGGCCTTTTTACGGTTCCTGGCCTTTTGCTGGCCTTT
TGCTCACATGTTCTTTCCTGCGTTATCCCCTGATTCTGTGGATAACCGTATTACCGCCTTTGAGTGAGCT
GATACCGCTCGCCGCAGCCGAACGACCGAGCGCAACGCGTGCGGCCGCGATCGCCACTAGCGCCGCGGTC
GGAATCAGCGCACTGGCCGCCGGAGCGGTCAGCTACCTGTTGCTGCGCCGCTTCGCTTTCTAGCACCGAC
GTCCCGGCGCCAGCAGCTACCTCTCGAGCAAACGTTTTGCGCGCCCGAAAAATAAGTCGTTGCAGAACTT
TCATGAATTAGGCCTTGCTGCGCCCAGGCTCCAGTAGTAGAAATGGAGTCACGGCAGCCCGGTGAAGCCA
AGGTCGAACCGGAAGAGAAGGTTCGTCCTCCCGACCCGGGCACCCAGCACGGCCCCCGGAACCCACGCGG
AGTCATAGCCGCGATAATGGCAGAAGTGTTGCGGGCCTGCGTAATTGCGAAATTCAGATGGTGCCGACGG
CCCTTTGGGTGGGGCTGCAGCCAGAAGGGTCGCAAAAGCGCCGAGGCCAACCCACGCAGCCCACAAATGC
ACGCTTGGTAACCGAGAATTCGAATGGCCATGGGACGTCGACCTGAGGTAATTATAACCCGGGCCCTATA
TATGGATCCAATTCGTCGACAGGAGGACTCTCTATGAAATTTGGAAACTTTTTGCTTACATACCAACCTC
CCCAATTTTCTCAAACAGAGGTAATGAAACGTTTGGTTAAATTAGGTCGCATCTCTGAGGAGTGTGGTTT
TGATACCGTATGGTTACTGGAGCATCATTTCACGGAGTTTGGTTTGCTTGGTAACCCTTATGTCGCTGCT
GCATATTTACTTGGCGCGACTAAAAAATTGAATGTAGGAACTGCCGCTATTGTTCTTCCCACAGCCCATC
CAGTACGCCAACTTGAAGATGTGAATTTATTGGATCAAATGTCAAAAGGACGATTTCGGTTTGGTATTTG
CCGAGGGCTTTACAACAAGGACTTTCGCGTATTCGGCACAGATATGAATAACAGTCGCGCCTTAGCGGAA
TGCTGGTACGGGCTGATAAAGAATGGCGTGACAGAGGGATATATGGAAGCTGATAATGAACATATCAAGT
TCCATAAGGTAAAAGTAAACCCCGCGGCGTATAGCAGAGGTGGCGCACCGGTTTATGTGGTGGCTGAATC
AGCTTCGACGACTGAGTGGGCTGCTCAATTTGGCCTACCGATGATATTAAGTTGGATTATAAATACTAAC
GAAAAGAAAGCACAACTTGAGCTTTATAATGAAGTGGCTCAAGAATATGGGCACGATATTCATAATATCG
ACCATTGCTTATCATATATAACATCTGTAGATCATGACTCAATTAAAGCGAAAGAGATTTGCCGGAAATT
TCTGGGGCATTGGTATGATTCTTATGTGAATGCTACGACTATTTTTGATGATTCAGACCAAACAAGAGGT
TATGATTTCAATAAAGGGCAGTGGCGTGACTTTGTATTAAAAGGACATAAAGATACTAATCGCCGTATTG
ATTACAGTTACGAAATCAATCCCGTGGGAACGCCGCAGGAATGTATTGACATAATTCAAAAAGACATTGA
TGCTACAGGAATATCAAATATTTGTTGTGGATTTGAAGCTAATGGAACAGTAGACGAAATTATTGCTTCC
ATGAAGCTCTTCCAGTCTGATGTCATGCCATTTCTTAAAGAAAAACAACGTTCGCTATTATATTAGCTAA
GGAGAAAGAAATGAAATTTGGATTGTTCTTCCTTAACTTCATCAATTCAACAACTGTTCAAGAACAAAGT
ATAGTTCGCATGCAGGAAATAACGGAGTATGTTGATAAGTTGAATTTTGAACAGATTTTAGTGTATGAAA
ATCATTTTTCAGATAATGGTGTTGTCGGCGCTCCTCTGACTGTTTCTGGTTTTCTGCTCGGTTTAACAGA
GAAAATTAAAATTGGTTCATTAAATCACATCATTACAACTCATCATCCTGTCCGCATAGCGGAGGAAGCT
TGCTTATTGGATCAGTTAAGTGAAGGGAGATTTATTTTAGGGTTTAGTGATTGCGAAAAAAAAGATGAAA
TGCATTTTTTTAATCGCCCGGTTGAATATCAACAGCAACTATTTGAAGAGTGTTATGAAATCATTAACGA
TGCTTTAACAACAGGCTATTGTAATCCAGATAACGATTTTTATAGCTTCCCTAAAATATCTGTAAATCCC
CATGCTTATACGCCAGGCGGACCTCGGAAATATGTAACAGCAACCAGTCATCATATTGTTGAGTGGGCGG
CCAAAAAAGGTATTCCTCTCATCTTTAAGTGGGATGATTCTAATGATGTTAGATATGAATATGCTGAAAG
ATATAAAGCCGCTGCGGATAAATATGACGTTGACCTATCAGAGATAGACCATCAGTTAATGATATTAGTT
AACTATAACGAAGATAGTAATAAAGCTAAACAAGAGACGCGTGCATTTATTAGTGATTATGTTCTTGAAA
TGCACCCTAATGAAAATTTCGAAAATAAACTTGAAGAAATAATTGCAGAAAACGCTGTCGGAAATTATAC
GGAGTGTATAACTGCGGCTAAGTTGGCAATTGAAAAGTGTGGTGCGAAAAGTGTATTGCTGTCCTTTGAA
CCAATGAATGATTTGATGAGCCAAAAAAATGTAATCAATATTGTTGATGATAATATTAAGAAGTACCACA
TGAAATATACCTAATAGGTACCAGGAGGAAGGCAAATATGACTAAAAAAATTTCATTCATTATTAACGGC
CAGGTTGAAATCTTTCCCGAAGGTGATGATTTAGTGCAATCCATTAATTTTGGTGATAATAGTGTTTACC
TGCCAATATTGAATGACTCTCATGTAAAAAACATTATTGATTGTAATGGAAATAACGAATTACGGTTGCA
TAACATTGTCAATTTTCTCTATACGGTAGGGCAAAGATGGAAAAATGAAGAATACTCAAGACGCAGGACA
TACATTCGTGACTTAAAAAAATATATGGGATATTCAGAAGAAATGGCTAAGCTAGAGGCCAATTGGATAT
CTATGATTTTATGTTCTAAAGGCGGCCTTTATGATGTTGTAGAAAATGAACTTGGTTCTCGCCATATCAT
GGATGAATGGCTACCTCAGGATGAAAGTTATGTTCGGGCTTTTCCGAAAGGTAAATCTGTACATCTGTTG
GCAGGTAATGTTCCATTATCTGGGATCATGTCTATATTACGCGCAATTTTAACTAAGAATCAGTGTATTA
TAAAAACATCGTCAACCGATCCTTTTACCGCTAATGCATTAGCGTTAAGTTTTATTGATGTAGACCCTAA
TCATCCGATAACGCGCTCTTTATCTGTTATATATTGGCCCCACCAAGGTGATACATCACTCGCAAAAGAA
ATTATGCAACATGCGGATGTTATTGTCGCTTGGGGAGGGCCAGATGCGATTAATTGGGCGGTAGAGCATG
CGCCATCTTATGCTGATGTGATTAAATTTGGTTCTAAAAAGAGTCTTTGCATTATCGATAATCCTGTTGA
TTTGACGTCCGCAGCGACAGGTGCGGCTCATGATGTTTGTTTTTACGATCAGCGAGCTTGTTTTTCTGCC
CAAAACATATATTACATGGGAAATCATTATGAGGAATTTAAGTTAGCGTTGATAGAAAAACTTAATCTAT
ATGCGCATATATTACCGAATGCCAAAAAAGATTTTGATGAAAAGGCGGCCTATTCTTTAGTTCAAAAAGA
AAGCTTGTTTGCTGGATTAAAAGTAGAGGTGGATATTCATCAACGTTGGATGATTATTGAGTCAAATGCA
GGTGTGGAATTTAATCAACCACTTGGCAGATGTGTGTACCTTCATCACGTCGATAATATTGAGCAAATAT
TGCCTTATGTTCAAAAAAATAAGACGCAAACCATATCTATTTTTCCTTGGGAGTCATCATTTAAATATCG
AGATGCGTTAGCATTAAAAGGTGCGGAAAGGATTGTAGAAGCAGGAATGAATAACATATTTCGAGTTGGT
GGATCTCATGACGGAATGAGACCGTTGCAACGATTAGTGACATATATTTCTCATGAAAGGCCATCTAACT
ATACGGCTAAGGATGTTGCGGTTGAAATAGAACAGACTCGATTCCTGGAAGAAGATAAGTTCCTTGTATT
TGTCCCATAATAGGTAAAAAGTATGGAAAATGAATCAAAATATAAAACCATCGACCACGTTATTTGTGTT
GAAGGAAATAAGAAAATTCATGTTTGGGAAACGCTGCCAGAAGAAAACAGCCCAAAGAGAAAGAATGCCA
TTATTATTGCGTCTGGTTTTGCCCGCAGGATGGATCATTTTGCTGGTCTGGCGGAATATTTATCGCGGAA
TGGATTTCATGTGATCCGCTATGATTCGCTTCACCACGTTGGATTGAGTTCAGGGACAATTGATGAATTT
ACAATGTCTATAGGAAAGCAGAGCTTGTTAGCAGTGGTTGATTGGTTAACTACACGAAAAATAAATAACT
TCGGTATGTTGGCTTCAAGCTTATCTGCGCGGATAGCTTATGCAAGCCTATCTGAAATCAATGCTTCGTT
TTTAATCACCGCAGTCGGTGTTGTTAACTTAAGATATTCTCTTGAAAGAGCTTTAGGGTTTGATTATCTC
AGTCTACCCATTAATGAATTGCCGAATAATCTAGATTTTGAAGGCCATAAATTGGGTGCTGAAGTCTTTG
CGAGAGATTGTCTTGATTTTGGTTGGGAAGATTTAGCTTCTACAATTAATAACATGATGTATCTTGATAT
ACCGTTTATTGCTTTTACTGCAAATAACGATAATTGGGTCAAGCAAGATGAAGTTATCACATTGTTATCA
AATATTCGTAGTAATCGATGCAAGATATATTCTTTGTTAGGAAGTTCGCATGACTTGAGTGAAAATTTAG
TGGCCCTGCGCAATTTTTATCAATCGGTTACGAAAGCCGCTATCGCGATGGATAATGATCATCTGGATAT
TGATGTTGATATTACTGAACCGTCATTTGAACATTTAACTATTGCGACAGTCAATGAACGCCGAATGAGA
ATTGAGATTGAAAATCAAGCAATTTCTCTGTCTTAAAGGATCCTGAGGAGGAAAACAGGTATGACTTCAT
ATGTTGATAAACAAGAAATTACAGCAAGCTCAGAAATTGATGATTTGATTTTTTCGAGCGATCCATTAGT
GTGGTCTTACGACGAGCAGGAAAAAATCAGAAAGAAACTTGTGCTTGATGCATTTCGTAATCATTATAAA
CATTGTCGAGAATATCGTCACTACTGTCAGGCACACAAAGTAGATGACAATATTACGGAAATTGATGACA
TACCTGTATTCCCAACATCGGTTTTTAAGTTTACTCGCTTATTAACTTCTCAGGAAAACGAGATTGAAAG
TTGGTTTACCAGTAGCGGCACGAATGGTTTAAAAAGTCAGGTGGCGCGTGACAGATTAAGTATTGAGAGA
CTCTTAGGCTCTGTGAGTTATGGCATGAAATATGTTGGTAGTTGGTTTGATCATCAAATAGAATTAGTCA
ATTTGGGACCAGATAGATTTAATGCTCATAATATTTGGTTTAAATATGTTATGAGTTTGGTGGAATTGTT
ATATCCTACGACATTTACCGTAACAGAAGAACGAATAGATTTTGTTAAAACATTGAATAGTCTTGAACGA
ATAAAAAATCAAGGGAAAGATCTTTGTCTTATTGGTTCGCCATACTTTATTTATTTACTCTGCCATTATA
TGAAAGATAAAAAAATCTCATTTTCTGGAGATAAAAGCCTTTATATCATAACCGGAGGCGGCTGGAAAAG
TTACGAAAAAGAATCTCTGAAACGTGATGATTTCAATCATCTTTTATTTGATACTTTCAATCTCAGTGAT
ATTAGTCAGATCCGAGATATATTTAATCAAGCTGAACTCAACACTTGTTTCTTTGAGGATGAAATGCAGC
GTAAACATGTTCCGCCGTGGGTATATGCGCGAGCGCTTGATCCTGAAACGTTGAAACCTGTACCTGATGG
AACGCCGGGGTTGATGAGTTATATGGATGCGTCAGCAACCAGTTATCCAGCATTTATTGTTACCGATGAT
GTCGGGATAATTAGCAGAGAATATGGTAAGTATCCCGGCGTGCTCGTTGAAATTTTACGTCGCGTCAATA
CGAGGACGCAGAAAGGGTGTGCTTTAAGCTTAACCGAAGCGTTTGATAGTTGATATCCATCAAGCTTATC
GATGTCGACGTAGTTAACTAGCGTACGATCGACTGCCAGGCATCAAATAAAACGAAAGGCTCAGTCGAAA
GACTGGGCCTTTCGTTTTATGCCATCATGGCCGCGGTGATCA
Features (pLannotate 1.2.2; 14 found; start..end, strand, type, name):
    511..1623    +  CDS            33: VINT_BPML5 - Also known as int. Protein inferred from homology: Swiss-Prot protein existence level 3. Integrase is necessary for integration of the phage into the host genome by site-specific recombination. From Mycobacterium phage L5 (Mycobacteriophage L5).
   1685..1789    -  CDS            32 (fragment): VG32_BPML5 - Protein predicted: Swiss-Prot protein existence level 4. From Mycobacterium phage L5 (Mycobacteriophage L5).
   1926..2741    +  CDS            KanR: aminoglycoside phosphotransferase; aph(3')-Ia; confers resistance to kanamycin in bacteria or G418 (Geneticin®) in eukaryotes
   2882..3025    +  CDS            TRA2_ECOLX (fragment): Protein predicted: Swiss-Prot protein existence level 4. Required for transposition of transposon Tn903. From Escherichia coli.
   3072..3660    +  rep_origin     ori: high-copy-number ColE1/pMB1/pBR322/pUC origin of replication
   3764..3910    +  CDS            Y3661_MYCTU (fragment): Experimental evidence at protein level: Swiss-Prot protein existence level 1. From Mycobacterium tuberculosis (strain ATCC 25618 / H37Rv).
   4040..4352    +  ncRNA          Ms1: Accession: RF02566 - Mycobacterium smegmatis small RNA 1
   4374..5456    +  CDS            LuxA: LuxA luciferase subunit; luxA; from the Photorhabdus luminescens bioluminescence operon
   5471..6454    +  CDS            LuxB: LuxB luciferase subunit; luxB; from the Photorhabdus luminescens bioluminescence operon
   6478..7920    +  CDS            LuxC: LuxC fatty acid reductase; luxC; from the Photorhabdus luminescens bioluminescence operon
   7933..8856    +  CDS            LuxD: LuxD acyltransferase; luxD; from the Photorhabdus luminescens bioluminescence operon
   8881..9993    +  CDS            LuxE: LuxE; luxE; from the Photorhabdus luminescens bioluminescence operon
  10054..10100   +  terminator     rrnB T1 terminator: transcription terminator T1 from the E. coli rrnB gene
  10080..98      -  CDS            34.1 (fragment) (across the origin): VG341_BPMD2 - Protein predicted: Swiss-Prot protein existence level 4. Putative excisionase. From Mycobacterium phage D29 (Mycobacteriophage D29).
