[The description below was written by a language model from this plasmid's Addgene catalogue record and pLannotate feature annotations shown in this document.]
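Description:
pMV306G13+Lux is an integrating mycobacterial reporter plasmid built on the pMV306hsp backbone and designed to make mycobacteria autonomously bioluminescent. It is maintained in E. coli through a ColE1/pUC-type origin (the catalogue entry lists it as low copy, whereas the automated annotation labels this origin type as high copy) and is selected with kanamycin via an aph(3')-Ia resistance gene flanked by a Tn903 remnant. No mycobacterial replication origin is annotated. Instead, the backbone carries the mycobacteriophage L5 integrase gene along with adjacent phage-derived fragments. This integrase mediates site-specific recombination into the host chromosome, so the construct is expected to persist as an integrated copy rather than as an episome.

The roughly 6.2 kb insert combines the G13 promoter from Mycobacterium marinum with the Photorhabdus luminescens luciferase operon arranged as luxABCDE. The promoter itself is not labelled in the feature table; the region immediately upstream of luxA is instead annotated as a fragment of a mycobacterial coding sequence and an Ms1-like small RNA, which probably corresponds to the promoter fragment. LuxA and LuxB form the luciferase, while LuxC, LuxD and LuxE supply the fatty acid reductase complex that regenerates the aldehyde substrate, so light is produced without added substrate. A Gram-positive enhanced translation signal sits in front of luxA, luxC and luxE to improve expression, and an rrnB T1 terminator follows luxE. The operon was taken from an earlier Gram-positive-adapted lux vector. The depositors note that their lux sequence is theoretical and differs slightly, without functional effect, from the sequenced plasmid. The construct was developed while optimising bioluminescent reporters for mycobacteria.
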