Addgene plasmid #26160: pMV306G13+Lux
Depositing lab: Brian Robertson & Siouxsie Wiles. Depositing organization: Imperial College London. Publication: Optimisation of bioluminescent reporters for use with mycobacteria. Andreu N, Zelmer A, Fletcher T, Elkington PT, Ward TH, Ripoll J, Parish T, Bancroft GJ, Schaible U, Robertson BD, Wiles S. PLoS One. 2010 May 24;5(5):e10777. 10.1371/journal.pone.0010777 PubMed 20520722.
Backbone
  Vector backbone: pMV306hsp
  Backbone size w/o insert (bp): 4373
  Vector type: Bacterial Expression
Growth in bacteria
  Bacterial resistance: Kanamycin, 50 μg/mL
  Growth temperature: 37°C
  Growth strain: DH5alpha
  Copy number: Low Copy
Gene/Insert
  Gene/Insert name: G13 promoter + Bacterial luciferase operon (alt name: LuxABCDE)
  Species: Mycobacterium marinum + Photorhabdus luminescens
  Insert size (bp): 6186
  Mutation: It contains a gram-positive enhanced translation signal in front of luxA, luxC and luxE
  Cloning method: Restriction Enzyme; 5′ cloning site EcoRI (not destroyed); 3′ cloning site EcoRV (destroyed during cloning)
  Sequencing primers: 5′ gatcgccactagcgccgcgg
Resource information
  A portion of this plasmid was derived from a plasmid made by: Genes were cloned from vector pSB2025 obtained from Dr. Phil Hill at Nottingham University.
Terms and licenses: Academic/Nonprofit Terms; Industry Terms: Not Available to Industry
Depositor comments: The sequence of the Lux operon is theoretical. As such, there are a few differences between Addgene sequence and full plasmid sequence. These differences do not affect plasmid function. Qazi, S.N., et al., agr expression precedes escape of internalized Staphylococcus aureus from the host endosome. Infect Immun, 2001. 69(11): p. 7074-82.
How to cite: pMV306G13+Lux was a gift from Brian Robertson & Siouxsie Wiles (Addgene plasmid # 26160 ; http://n2t.net/addgene:26160 ; RRID:Addgene_26160)
