>Addgene plasmid #26160 | pMV306G13+Lux | addgene partial sequence | sequence record 32217 | 26160 with luxA-F (5' tggggcattggtatgattct 3')
GATGATTCAGACCAAACAAGAGGTTATGATTTCAATAAAGGGCAGTGGCGTGACTTTGTATTAAAAGGAC
ATAAAGATACTAATCGCCGTATTGATTACAGTTACGAAATCAATCCCGTGGGAACGCCGCAGGAATGTAT
TGACATAATTCAAAAAGACATTGATGCTACAGGAATATCAAATATTTGTTGTGGATTTGAAGCTAATGGA
ACAGTAGACGAAATTATTGCTTCCATGAAGCTCTTCCAGTCTGATGTCATGCCATTTCTTAAAGAAAAAC
AACGTTCGCTATTATATTAGCTAAGGAGAAAGAAATGAAATTTGGATTGTTCTTCCTTAACTTCATCAAT
TCAACAACTGTTCAAGAACAAAGTATAGTTCGCATGCAGGAAATAACGGAGTATGTTGATAAGTTGAATT
TTGAACAGATTTTAGTGTATGAAAATCATTTTTCAGATAATGGTGTTGTCGGCGCTCCTCTGACTGTTTC
TGGTTTTCTGCTCGGTTTAACAGAGAAAATTAAAATTGGTTCATTAAATCACATCATTACAACTCATCAT
CCTGTCCGCATAGCGGAGGAAGCTTGCTTATTGGATCAGTTAAGTGAAGGGAGATTTATTTTAGGGTTTA
GTGATTGCGAAAAAAAAGATGAAATG
