>Addgene plasmid #26160 | pMV306G13+Lux | addgene partial sequence | sequence record 32218 | 26160 with pMV306-R (5' ctttcgatgctgacaaacga 3')
CGAGGGGCATTCACACCAGATTGGAGCTGGTGCAGTGAAGAGAATAGACCGGGACAAGGTTGCACCGGGA
GTTGCAGCGGTCGGAACCCTCGCCGTCGGCGGGCTGGCGTTCGCCCTGTCGTTCACGGCTCTAGCTGATC
ACCGCGGCCATGATGGCATAAAACGAAAGGCCCAGTCTTTCGACTGAGCCTTTCGTTTTATTTGATGCCT
GGCAGTCGATCGTACGCTAGTTAACTACGTCGACATCGATAAGCTTGATGGATATCAACTATCAAACGCT
TCGGTTAAGCTTAAAGCACACCCTTTCTGCGTCCTCGTATTGACGCGACGTAAAATTTCAACGAGCACGC
CGGGATACTTACCATATTCTCTGCTAATTATCCCGACATCATCGGTAACAATAAATGCTGGATAACTGGT
TGCTGACGCATCCATATAACTCATCAACCCCGGCGTTCCATCAGGTACAGGTTTCAACGTTTCAGGATCA
AGCGCTCGCGCATATACCCACGGCGGAACATGTTTACGCTGCATTTCATCCTCAAAGAAACAAGTGTTGA
GTTCAGCTTGATTAAATATATCTCGGATCTGACTAATATCACTGAGATTGAAAGTATCAAATAAAAGATG
ATTGAAATCATCACGTTTCAGAGATTCTTTTTCGTAACTTTTCCAGCCGCCTCCGGTTATGA
