>Addgene plasmid #26160 | pMV306G13+Lux | addgene partial sequence | sequence record 32219 | 26160 with luxC-F (5' ggtgcggaaaggattgtaga 3')
TTCGAGTTGGTGGATCTCATGACGGAATGAGACCGTTGCAACGATTAGTGACATATATTTCTCATGAAAG
GCCATCTAACTATACGGCTAAGGATGTTGCGGTTGAAATAGAACAGACTCGATTCCTGGAAGAAGATAAG
TTCCTTGTATTTGTCCCATAATAGGTAAAAAGTATGGAAAATGAATCAAAATATAAAACCATCGACCACG
TTATTTGTGTTGAAGGAAATAAGAAAATTCATGTTTGGGAAACGCTGCCAGAAGAAAACAGCCCAAAGAG
AAAGAATGCCATTATTATTGCGTCTGGTTTTGCCCGCAGGATGGATCATTTTGCTGGTCTGGCGGAATAT
TTATCGCGGAATGGATTTCATGTGATCCGCTATGATTCGCTTCACCACGTTGGATTGAGTTCAGGGACAA
TTGATGAATTTACAATGTCTATAGGAAAGCAGAGCTTGTTAGCAGTGGTTGATTGGTTAACTACACGAAA
AATAAATAACTTCGGTATGTTGGCTTCAAGCTTATCTGCGCGGATAGCTTATGCAAGCCTATCTGAAATC
AATGCTTCGTTTTTAATCACCGCAGTCGGTGTTGTTAACTTAAGATATTCTCTTGAAAGAGCTTTAGGGT
TTGATTATCTCAGTCTACCCATTAATGAATTGCCGAATAATCTAGATTTTGAAGGCCATAAATTGGGTGC
TGAAGTCTTTGCGAGAGATTGTCTTGATTTTGGTTGGGAAGATTTAGCTTCTACAATTAATAACATGATG
TATCTTGATATACCGTTTATTGCTTTTACTGCAAATAACGATAATTGGGTCAAGCAAGATGAAGTTATCA
CATTGTTATCAAATATTCGTAGTAATCGATGCAAGA
