>Addgene plasmid #26160 | pMV306G13+Lux | addgene partial sequence | sequence record 32220 | 26160 wit pBR322ori-F
CTTGAGCGTCGATTTTTGTGATGCTCGTCAGGGGGGCGGAGCCTATGGAAAAACGCCAGCAACGCGGCCT
TTTTACGGTTCCTGGCCTTTTGCTGGCCTTTTGCTCACATGTTCTTTCCTGCGTTATCCCCTGATTCTGT
GGATAACCGTATTACCGCCTTTGAGTGAGCTGATACCGCTCGCCGCAGCCGAACGACCGAGCGCAACGCG
TGCGGCCGCGATCGCCACTAGCGCCGCGGTCGGAATCAGCGCACTGGCCGCCGGAGCGGTCAGCTACCTG
TTGCTGCGCCGCTTCGCTTTCTAGCACCGACGTCCCGGCGCCAGCAGCTACCTCTCGAGCAAACGTTTTG
CGCGCCCGAAAAATAAGTCGTTGCAGAACTTTCATGAATTAGGCCTTGCTGCGCCCAGGCTCCAGTAGTA
GAAATGGAGTCACGGCAGCCCGGTGAAGCCAAGGTCGAACCGGAAGAGAAGGTTCGTCCTCCCGACCCGG
GCACCCAGCACGGCCCCCGGAACCCACGCGGAGTCATAGCCGCGATAATGGCAGAAGTGTTGCGGGCCTG
CGTAATTGCGAAATTCAGATGGTGCCGACGGCCCTTTGGGTGGGGCTGCAGCCAGAAGGGTCGCAAAAGC
GCCGAGGCCAACCCACGCAGCCCACAAATGCACGCTTGGTAACCGAGAATTCGAATGGCCATGGGACGTC
GACCTGAGGTAATTATAACCCGGGCCCTATATATGGATCCAATTCGTCGACAGGAGGACTCTCTATGAAA
TTTGGAAACTTTTTGCTTACATACCAACCTCCCCAATTTTCTCAAACAGAGGTAATGAAACGTTTGGTTA
AATTAGGTCGCATCTCTGAGGAGTGTGGTTTTGATACCGTATGGTTACTGG
